>Addgene plasmid #210970 | pHTN-HaloTag_ACTB:1-375 | addgene full sequence | sequence record 423308 | Addgene NGS Result
TCAATATTGGCCATTAGCCATATTATTCATTGGTTATATAGCATAAATCAATATTGGCTATTGGCCATTG
CATACGTTGTATCTATATCATAATATGTACATTTATATTGGCTCATGTCCAATATGACCGCCATGTTGGC
ATTGATTATTGACTAGTTATTAATAGTAATCAATTACGGGGTCATTAGTTCATAGCCCATATATGGAGTT
CCGCGTTACATAACTTACGGTAAATGGCCCGCCTGGCTGACCGCCCAACGACCCCCGCCCATTGACGTCA
ATAATGACGTATGTTCCCATAGTAACGCCAATAGGGACTTTCCATTGACGTCAATGGGTGGAGTATTTAC
GGTAAACTGCCCACTTGGCAGTACATCAAGTGTATCATATGCCAAGTCCGCCCCCTATTGACGTCAATGA
CGGTAAATGGCCCGCCTGGCATTATGCCCAGTACATGACCTTACGGGACTTTCCTACTTGGCAGTACATC
TACGTATTAGTCATCGCTATTACCATGGTGATGCGGTTTTGGCAGTACACCAATGGGCGTGGATAGCGGT
TTGACTCACGGGGATTTCCAAGTCTCCACCCCATTGACGTCAATGGGAGTTTGTTTTGGCACCAAAATCA
ACGGGACTTTCCAAAATGTCGTAATAACCCCGCCCCGTTGACGCAAATGGGCGGTAGGCGTGTACGGTGG
GAGGTCTATATAAGCAGAGCTGGTTTAGTGAACCGTCAGATCACTAGAAGCTTTATTGCGGTAGTTTATC
ACAGTTAAATTGCTAACGCAGTCAGTGCTTCTGACACAACAGTCTCGAACTTAAGCTGCAGAAGTTGGTC
GTGAGGCACTGGGCAGGTAAGTATCAAGGTTACAAGACAGGTTTAAGGAGACCAATAGAAACTGGGCTTG
TCGAGACAGAGAAGACTCTTGCGTTTCTGATAGGCACCTATTGGTCTTACTGACATCCACTTTGCCTTTC
TCTCCACAGGTGTCCACTCCCAGTTCAATTACAGCTCTTAAGGCTAGAGTATTAATACGACTCACTATAG
GGCTAGCAAAGCCACCATGGCAGAAATCGGTACTGGCTTTCCATTCGACCCCCATTATGTGGAAGTCCTG
GGCGAGCGCATGCACTACGTCGATGTTGGTCCGCGCGATGGCACCCCTGTGCTGTTCCTGCACGGTAACC
CGACCTCCTCCTACGTGTGGCGCAACATCATCCCGCATGTTGCACCGACCCATCGCTGCATTGCTCCAGA
CCTGATCGGTATGGGCAAATCCGACAAACCAGACCTGGGTTATTTCTTCGACGACCACGTCCGCTTCATG
GATGCCTTCATCGAAGCCCTGGGTCTGGAAGAGGTCGTCCTGGTCATTCACGACTGGGGCTCCGCTCTGG
GTTTCCACTGGGCCAAGCGCAATCCAGAGCGCGTCAAAGGTATTGCATTTATGGAGTTCATCCGCCCTAT
CCCGACCTGGGACGAATGGCCAGAATTTGCCCGCGAGACCTTCCAGGCCTTCCGCACCACCGACGTCGGC
CGCAAGCTGATCATCGATCAGAACGTTTTTATCGAGGGTACGCTGCCGATGGGTGTCGTCCGCCCGCTGA
CTGAAGTCGAGATGGACCATTACCGCGAGCCGTTCCTGAATCCTGTTGACCGCGAGCCACTGTGGCGCTT
CCCAAACGAGCTGCCAATCGCCGGTGAGCCAGCGAACATCGTCGCGCTGGTCGAAGAATACATGGACTGG
CTGCACCAGTCCCCTGTCCCGAAGCTGCTGTTCTGGGGCACCCCAGGCGTTCTGATCCCACCGGCCGAAG
CCGCTCGCCTGGCCAAAAGCCTGCCTAACTGCAAGGCTGTGGACATCGGCCCGGGTCTGAATCTGCTGCA
AGAAGACAACCCGGACCTGATCGGCAGCGAGATCGCGCGCTGGCTGTCGACGCTCGAGATTTCCGGCGAG
CCAACCACTGAGGATCTGTACTTTCAGAGCGATAACGCGATCGCTTCCGAATTCATGGATGATGATATCG
CCGCGCTCGTCGTCGACAACGGCTCCGGCATGTGCAAGGCCGGCTTCGCGGGCGACGATGCCCCCCGGGC
CGTCTTCCCCTCCATCGTGGGGCGCCCCAGGCACCAGGGCGTGATGGTGGGCATGGGTCAGAAGGATTCC
TATGTGGGCGACGAGGCCCAGAGCAAGAGAGGCATCCTCACCCTGAAGTACCCCATCGAGCACGGCATCG
TCACCAACTGGGACGACATGGAGAAAATCTGGCACCACACCTTCTACAATGAGCTGCGTGTGGCTCCCGA
GGAGCACCCCGTGCTGCTGACCGAGGCCCCCCTGAACCCCAAGGCCAACCGCGAGAAGATGACCCAGATC
ATGTTTGAGACCTTCAACACCCCAGCCATGTACGTTGCTATCCAGGCTGTGCTATCCCTGTACGCCTCTG
GCCGTACCACTGGCATCGTGATGGACTCCGGTGACGGGGTCACCCACACTGTGCCCATCTACGAGGGGTA
TGCCCTCCCCCATGCCATCCTGCGTCTGGACCTGGCTGGCCGGGACCTGACTGACTACCTCATGAAGATC
CTCACCGAGCGCGGCTACAGCTTCACCACCACGGCCGAGCGGGAAATCGTGCGTGACATTAAGGAGAAGC
TGTGCTACGTCGCCCTGGACTTCGAGCAAGAGATGGCCACGGCTGCTTCCAGCTCCTCCCTGGAGAAGAG
CTACGAGCTGCCTGACGGCCAGGTCATCACCATTGGCAATGAGCGGTTCCGCTGCCCTGAGGCACTCTTC
CAGCCTTCCTTCCTGGGCATGGAGTCCTGTGGCATCCACGAAACTACCTTCAACTCCATCATGAAGTGTG
ACGTGGACATCCGCAAAGACCTGTACGCCAACACAGTGCTGTCTGGCGGCACCACCATGTACCCTGGCAT
TGCCGACAGGATGCAGAAGGAGATCACTGCCCTGGCACCCAGCACAATGAAGATCAAGATCATTGCTCCT
CCTGAGCGCAAGTACTCCGTGTGGATCGGCGGCTCCATCCTGGCCTCGCTGTCCACCTTCCAGCAGATGT
GGATCAGCAAGCAGGAGTATGACGAGTCCGGCCCCTCCATCGTCCACCGCAAATGCTTCTGATGATCTAG
ATTTGGGCCCAATTCCTGCAGGATTTTGCGGCCGCTTGCTGAGTTGGCTGCTGCCACCGCTGAGCAATAA
CTAGCATAACCCCTTGGCCGCTTCGAGCAGACATGATAAGATACATTGATGAGTTTGGACAAACCACAAC
TAGAATGCAGTGAAAAAAATGCTTTATTTGTGAAATTTGTGATGCTATTGCTTTATTTGTAACCATTATA
AGCTGCAATAAACAAGTTAACAACAACAATTGCATTCATTTTATGTTTCAGGTTCAGGGGGAGATGTGGG
AGGTTTTTTTAAGCAAGTAAAACCTCTACAAATGTGGTAAAATCGAATTTTAACAAAATATTAACGCTTA
CAATTTCCTGATGCGGTATTTTCTCCTTACGCATCTGTGCGGTATTTCACACCGCATACGCGGATCTGCG
CAGCACCATGGCCTGAAATAACCTCTGAAAGAGGAACTTGGTTAGGTACCTTCTGAGGCGGAAAGAACCA
GCTGTGGAATGTGTGTCAGTTAGGGTGTGGAAAGTCCCCAGGCTCCCCAGCAGGCAGAAGTATGCAAAGC
ATGCATCTCAATTAGTCAGCAACCAGGTGTGGAAAGTCCCCAGGCTCCCCAGCAGGCAGAAGTATGCAAA
GCATGCATCTCAATTAGTCAGCAACCATAGTCCCGCCCCTAACTCCGCCCATCCCGCCCCTAACTCCGCC
CAGTTCCGCCCATTCTCCGCCCCATGGCTGACTAATTTTTTTTATTTATGCAGAGGCCGAGGCCGCCTCG
GCCTCTGAGCTATTCCAGAAGTAGTGAGGAGGCTTTTTTGGAGGCCTAGGCTTTTGCAAAAAGCTTGATT
CTTCTGACACAACAGTCTCGAACTTAAGGCTAGAGCCACCATGATTGAACAAGATGGATTGCACGCAGGT
TCTCCGGCCGCTTGGGTGGAGAGGCTATTCGGCTATGACTGGGCACAACAGACAATCGGCTGCTCTGATG
CCGCCGTGTTCCGGCTGTCAGCGCAGGGGCGCCCGGTTCTTTTTGTCAAGACCGACCTGTCCGGTGCCCT
GAATGAACTGCAGGACGAGGCAGCGCGGCTATCGTGGCTGGCCACGACGGGCGTTCCTTGCGCAGCTGTG
CTCGACGTTGTCACTGAAGCGGGAAGGGACTGGCTGCTATTGGGCGAAGTGCCGGGGCAGGATCTCCTGT
CATCTCACCTTGCTCCTGCCGAGAAAGTATCCATCATGGCTGATGCAATGCGGCGGCTGCATACGCTTGA
TCCGGCTACCTGCCCATTCGACCACCAAGCGAAACATCGCATCGAGCGAGCACGTACTCGGATGGAAGCC
GGTCTTGTCGATCAGGATGATCTGGACGAAGAGCATCAGGGGCTCGCGCCAGCCGAACTGTTCGCCAGGC
TCAAGGCGCGCATGCCCGACGGCGAGGATCTCGTCGTGACCCATGGCGATGCCTGCTTGCCGAATATCAT
GGTGGAAAATGGCCGCTTTTCTGGATTCATCGACTGTGGCCGGCTGGGTGTGGCGGACCGCTATCAGGAC
ATAGCGTTGGCTACCCGTGATATTGCTGAAGAGCTTGGCGGCGAATGGGCTGACCGCTTCCTCGTGCTTT
ACGGTATCGCCGCTCCCGATTCGCAGCGCATCGCCTTCTATCGCCTTCTTGACGAGTTCTTCTGAGCGGG
ACTCTGGGGTTCGAAATGACCGACCAAGCGACGCCCAACCTGCCATCACGATGGCCGCAATAAAATATCT
TTATTTTCATTACATCTGTGTGTTGGTTTTTTGTGTGAATCGATAGCGATAAGGATCCTCTTTGCGCTTG
CGTTTTCCCTTGTCCAGATAGCCCAGTAGCTGACATTCATCCGGGGTCAGCACCGTTTCTGCGGACTGGC
TTTCTACGTAATGGTTTCTTAGACGTCAGGTGGCACTTTTCGGGGAAATGTGCGCGGAACCCCTATTTGT
TTATTTTTCTAAATACATTCAAATATGTATCCGCTCATGAGACAATAACCCTGATAAATGCTTCAATAAT
ATTGAAAAAGGAAGAGTATGAGTATTCAACATTTCCGTGTCGCCCTTATTCCCTTTTTTGCGGCATTTTG
CCTTCCTGTTTTTGCTCACCCAGAAACGCTGGTGAAAGTAAAAGATGCTGAAGATCAGTTGGGTGCACGA
GTGGGTTACATCGAACTGGATCTCAACAGCGGTAAGATCCTTGAGAGTTTTCGCCCCGAAGAACGTTTTC
CAATGATGAGCACTTTCAAAGTTCTGCTATGTGGCGCGGTATTATCCCGTATTGACGCCGGGCAAGAGCA
ACTCGGTCGCCGCATACACTATTCTCAGAATGACTTGGTTGAGTACTCACCAGTCACAGAAAAGCATCTT
ACGGATGGCATGACAGTAAGAGAATTATGCAGTGCTGCCATAACCATGAGTGATAACACTGCGGCCAACT
TACTTCTGACAACTATCGGAGGACCGAAGGAGCTAACCGCTTTTTTGCACAACATGGGGGATCATGTAAC
TCGCCTTGATCGTTGGGAACCGGAGCTGAATGAAGCCATACCAAACGACGAGCGTGACACCACGATGCCT
GTAGCAATGGCAACAACGTTGCGCAAACTATTAACTGGCGAACTACTTACTCTAGCTTCCCGGCAACAAT
TAATAGACTGGATGGAGGCGGATAAAGTTGCAGGACCACTTCTGCGCTCGGCCCTTCCGGCTGGCTGGTT
TATTGCTGATAAATCTGGAGCCGGTGAGCGTGGGTCTCGCGGTATCATTGCAGCACTGGGGCCAGATGGT
AAGCCCTCCCGTATCGTAGTTATCTACACGACGGGGAGTCAGGCAACTATGGATGAACGAAATAGACAGA
TCGCTGAGATAGGTGCCTCACTGATTAAGCATTGGTAATTCGAAATGACCGACCAAGCGACGCCCAACCG
GTATCAGCTCACTCAAAGGCGGTAATACGGTTATCCACAGAATCAGGGGATAACGCAGGAAAGAACATGT
GAGCAAAAGGCCAGCAAAAGGCCAGGAACCGTAAAAAGGCCGCGTTGCTGGCGTTTTTCCATAGGCTCCG
CCCCCCTGACGAGCATCACAAAAATCGACGCTCAAGTCAGAGGTGGCGAAACCCGACAGGACTATAAAGA
TACCAGGCGTTTCCCCCTGGAAGCTCCCTCGTGCGCTCTCCTGTTCCGACCCTGCCGCTTACCGGATACC
TGTCCGCCTTTCTCCCTTCGGGAAGCGTGGCGCTTTCTCATAGCTCACGCTGTAGGTATCTCAGTTCGGT
GTAGGTCGTTCGCTCCAAGCTGGGCTGTGTGCACGAACCCCCCGTTCAGCCCGACCGCTGCGCCTTATCC
GGTAACTATCGTCTTGAGTCCAACCCGGTAAGACACGACTTATCGCCACTGGCAGCAGCCACTGGTAACA
GGATTAGCAGAGCGAGGTATGTAGGCGGTGCTACAGAGTTCTTGAAGTGGTGGCCTAACTACGGCTACAC
TAGAAGGACAGTATTTGGTATCTGCGCTCTGCTGAAGCCAGTTACCTTCGGAAAAAGAGTTGGTAGCTCT
TGATCCGGCAAACAAACCACCGCTGGTAGCGGTGGTTTTTTTGTTTGCAAGCAGCAGATTACGCGCAGAA
AAAAAGGATTTCAAGAAGATCCTTTGATCTTTTCTACGGGGTCTGACGCTCAGTGGAACGAAAACTCACG
TTAAGGGATTTTGGTCATGAGATTATCAAAAAGGATCTTCACCTAGATCCTTTTATAGTCCGGAAATACA
GGAACGCACGCTGGATGGCCCTTCGCTGGGATGGTGAAACCATGAAAAATGGCAGCTTCAGTGGATTAAG
TGGGGGTAATGTGGCCTGTACCCTCTGGTTGCATAGGTATTCATACGGTTAAAATTTATCAGGCGCGATT
GCGGCAGTTTTTCGGGTGGTTTGTTGCCATTTTTACCTGTCTGCTGCCGTGATCGCGCTGAACGCGTTTT
AGCGGTGCGTACAATTAAGGGATTATGGTAAATCCACTTACTGTCTGCCCTCGTAGCCATCGAGATAAAC
CGCAGTACTCCGGCCACGATGCGTCCGGCGTAGAGGATCGAGATCT
Features (pLannotate 1.2.2; 21 found; start..end, strand, type, name):
    140..517     +  enhancer       CMV enhancer: human cytomegalovirus immediate early enhancer
    519..718     +  promoter       CMV promoter: human cytomegalovirus (CMV) immediate early promoter
    857..989     +  intron         chimeric intron: chimera between introns from human β-globin and immunoglobulin heavy chain genes
   1033..1051    +  promoter       T7 promoter: promoter for bacteriophage T7 RNA polymerase
   1067..1957    +  CDS            HaloTag®: modified bacterial dehalogenase that forms covalent bonds with chloroalkane derivatives
   1970..1990    +  CDS            TEV site: tobacco etch virus (TEV) protease recognition and cleavage site
   2015..3139    +  CDS            ACTB: ACTB_BOVIN - Experimental evidence at protein level: Swiss-Prot protein existence level 1. Actin is a highly conserved protein that polymerizes to produce filaments that form cross-linked networks in the cytoplasm of cells. Actin exists in both monomeric (G-actin) and polymeric (F-actin) forms, both forms playing key functions, such as cell motility and contraction. In addition to their role in the cytoplasmic cytoskeleton, G- and F-actin also localize in the nucleus, and regulate gene transcription and motility and repair of damaged DNA. From Bos taurus (Bovine).
   3188..3213    +  CDS            SET1 (fragment): solubility-enhancement tag derived from T7 phage gene 10B
   3221..3237    +  terminator     T7 terminator (fragment): transcription terminator for bacteriophage T7 RNA polymerase
   3257..3378    -  polyA_signal   SV40 poly(A) signal: SV40 polyadenylation signal
   3401..3469    -  CDS            large T antigen (fragment): large T antigen from SV40 (simian virus 40)
   3474..3506    +  rep_origin     M13 ori (fragment): M13 bacteriophage origin of replication; arrow indicates direction of (+) strand synthesis
   3507..3558    -  misc_feature   bom (fragment): basis of mobility region from pBR322
   3623..3980    +  promoter       SV40 promoter: SV40 enhancer and early promoter
   4031..4822    +  CDS            neo: KKA2_KLEPN - Also known as kan, nptII. Experimental evidence at protein level: Swiss-Prot protein existence level 1. Resistance to kanamycin, neomycin, paromomycin, ribostamycin, butirosin and gentamicin B. From Klebsiella pneumoniae.
   4889..4937    +  polyA_signal   poly(A) signal: synthetic polyadenylation signal
   4958..5050    -  CDS            tnpA (fragment): TN5P_ECOLX - Also known as tnp. Experimental evidence at protein level: Swiss-Prot protein existence level 1. Mediates transposition of transposon Tn5 by a 'cut and paste' mechanism. First, the monomeric transposase binds the 19 bp inverted DNA repeats flanking the transposon. Then, dimerization of the DNA- bound transposase creates a synaptic DNA complex. After nicking of the first DNA strand, excision of the transposon proceeds through a series of intermediates. The transposase then mediates the insertion of the transposon at a new site by strand transfer. The activity of the wild- type tran
   5093..5197    +  promoter       AmpR promoter: bla
   5198..6058    +  CDS            AmpR: β-lactamase; bla; confers resistance to ampicillin, carbenicillin, and related antibiotics
   6216..6804    -  rep_origin     ori: high-copy-number ColE1/pMB1/pBR322/pUC origin of replication
   6920..7203    +  misc_feature   cer region: ColE1-derived recombination site that helps to maintain plasmids as monomers
