[The description below was written by a language model from this plasmid's Addgene catalogue record and pLannotate feature annotations shown in this document.]
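Description:
pHTN-HaloTag_ACTB:1-375 is a mammalian expression plasmid built on the Promega pHTN-HaloTag backbone. It encodes full-length, wild-type human beta-actin (ACTB, residues M1 to F375, an 1125 bp insert) fused to an N-terminal HaloTag. The sequenced plasmid is 7,256 nt. It is propagated in E. coli as a high-copy plasmid through a ColE1/pUC-type origin with ampicillin selection (AmpR). A ColE1 cer site is also annotated, which helps keep the plasmid monomeric. For selection in mammalian cells, an SV40 enhancer/early promoter drives a neomycin phosphotransferase gene followed by a synthetic poly(A) signal, allowing G418 selection of stable transfectants.

The expression cassette uses the CMV immediate-early enhancer and promoter, followed by a chimeric β-globin/immunoglobulin intron that promotes efficient transcript processing. A T7 promoter sits just upstream of the open reading frame and could support in vitro transcription. The reading frame begins with HaloTag, a modified bacterial dehalogenase that bonds covalently to chloroalkane ligands. A linker containing a TEV protease site follows, so the tag can be cleaved from actin, and the cassette ends at an SV40 polyadenylation signal. The annotation tool matched the ACTB coding region to the bovine protein, which reflects the very high conservation of actin. The record states that the insert is human and derived from a Mammalian Gene Collection clone, inserted by ligation-independent cloning between retained EcoRI and XbaI sites. Several small fragment annotations (SET1, large T antigen, M13 ori, bom, tnpA) appear to be backbone remnants rather than functional parts.

The HaloTag fusion suits fluorescent labelling, pull-down or ligand-based assays of actin in mammalian cells. The record does not say how the construct was used in the associated study of WD40-repeat protein ligandability.
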