Addgene plasmid #210970: pHTN-HaloTag_ACTB:1-375
Purpose: Mammalian expression of full-length human ACTB. N-terminal HaloTag.
Depositing lab: Cheryl Arrowsmith. Depositing organization: University of Toronto. Publication: A Target Class Ligandability Evaluation of WD40 Repeat-Containing Proteins. Ackloo S, Li F, Szewczyk M, Seitova A, Loppnau P, Zeng H, Xu J, Ahmad S, Arnautova YA, Baghaie AJ, Beldar S, Bolotokova A, Centrella PA, Chau I, Clark MA, Cuozzo JW, Dehghani-Tafti S, Disch JS, Dong A, Dumas A, Feng JA, Ghiabi P, Gibson E, Gilmer J, Goldman B, Green SR, Guie MA, Guilinger JP, Harms N, Herasymenko O, Houliston S, Hutchinson A, Kearnes S, Keefe AD, Kimani SW, Kramer T, Kutera M, Kwak HA, Lento C, Li Y, Liu J, Loup J, Machado RAC, Mulhern CJ, Perveen S, Righetto GL, Riley P, Shrestha S, Sigel EA, Silva M, Sintchak MD, Slakman BL, Taylor RD, Thompson J, Torng W, Underkoffler C, von Rechenberg M, Walsh RT, Watson I, Wilson DJ, Wolf E, Yadav M, Yazdi AK, Zhang J, Zhang Y, Santhakumar V, Edwards AM, Barsyte-Lovejoy D, Schapira M, Brown PJ, Halabelian L, Arrowsmith CH. J Med Chem. 2025 Jan 23;68(2):1092-1112. doi: 10.1021/acs.jmedchem.4c02010. Epub 2024 Nov 4. PubMed 39495097.
Backbone
  Vector backbone: pHTN-HaloTag
  Backbone manufacturer: Promega
  Vector type: Mammalian Expression
  Selectable markers: Neomycin (select with G418)
Growth in bacteria
  Bacterial resistance: Ampicillin, 100 μg/mL
  Growth temperature: 37°C
  Growth strain: DH5alpha
  Copy number: High Copy
Gene/Insert
  Gene/Insert name: ACTB:M1-F375
  Species: H. sapiens (human)
  Insert size (bp): 1125
  Mutation: wild type
  Entrez Gene: ACTB (a.k.a. BKRNS, BNS, BRWS1, CSMH, DDS1, PS1TP5BP1, THC8)
  Promoter: CMV
  Tag / fusion protein: HaloTag (N terminal on insert)
  Cloning method: Ligation Independent Cloning
  Sequencing primers: 5′ ACCTGATCGGCAGCGAGATC; 3′ CTTATCATGTCTGCTCGAAG
Resource information
  A portion of this plasmid was derived from a plasmid made by: Mammalian Gene Collection (BC004251)
Terms and licenses: Academic/Nonprofit Terms; Industry Terms: Not Available to Industry
Depositor comments: 5' Cloning Site: EcoR1 (not destroyed), 3' Cloning Site: Xba1 (not destroyed). N terminal tag: maeigtgfpfdphyvevlgermhyvdvgprdgtpvlflhgnptssyvwrniiphvapthrciapdligmgksdkpdlgyffddhvrfmdafiealgleevvlvihdwgsalgfhwakrnpervkgiafmefirpiptwdewpefaretfqafrttdvgrkliidqnvfiegtlpmgvvrpltevemdhyrepflnpvdreplwrfpnelpiagepanivalveeymdwlhqspvpkllfwgtpgvlippaeaarlakslpnckavdigpglnllqednpdligseiarwlstleisgepttedlyfqsdnaiasef
How to cite: pHTN-HaloTag_ACTB:1-375 was a gift from Cheryl Arrowsmith (Addgene plasmid # 210970 ; http://n2t.net/addgene:210970 ; RRID:Addgene_210970)
