>Addgene plasmid #210970 | pHTN-HaloTag_ACTB:1-375 | depositor partial sequence | sequence record 411420 | Insert sequence
ATGGATGATGATATCGCCGCGCTCGTCGTCGACAACGGCTCCGGCATGTGCAAGGCCGGCTTCGCGGGCG
ACGATGCCCCCCGGGCCGTCTTCCCCTCCATCGTGGGGCGCCCCAGGCACCAGGGCGTGATGGTGGGCAT
GGGTCAGAAGGATTCCTATGTGGGCGACGAGGCCCAGAGCAAGAGAGGCATCCTCACCCTGAAGTACCCC
ATCGAGCACGGCATCGTCACCAACTGGGACGACATGGAGAAAATCTGGCACCACACCTTCTACAATGAGC
TGCGTGTGGCTCCCGAGGAGCACCCCGTGCTGCTGACCGAGGCCCCCCTGAACCCCAAGGCCAACCGCGA
GAAGATGACCCAGATCATGTTTGAGACCTTCAACACCCCAGCCATGTACGTTGCTATCCAGGCTGTGCTA
TCCCTGTACGCCTCTGGCCGTACCACTGGCATCGTGATGGACTCCGGTGACGGGGTCACCCACACTGTGC
CCATCTACGAGGGGTATGCCCTCCCCCATGCCATCCTGCGTCTGGACCTGGCTGGCCGGGACCTGACTGA
CTACCTCATGAAGATCCTCACCGAGCGCGGCTACAGCTTCACCACCACGGCCGAGCGGGAAATCGTGCGT
GACATTAAGGAGAAGCTGTGCTACGTCGCCCTGGACTTCGAGCAAGAGATGGCCACGGCTGCTTCCAGCT
CCTCCCTGGAGAAGAGCTACGAGCTGCCTGACGGCCAGGTCATCACCATTGGCAATGAGCGGTTCCGCTG
CCCTGAGGCACTCTTCCAGCCTTCCTTCCTGGGCATGGAGTCCTGTGGCATCCACGAAACTACCTTCAAC
TCCATCATGAAGTGTGACGTGGACATCCGCAAAGACCTGTACGCCAACACAGTGCTGTCTGGCGGCACCA
CCATGTACCCTGGCATTGCCGACAGGATGCAGAAGGAGATCACTGCCCTGGCACCCAGCACAATGAAGAT
CAAGATCATTGCTCCTCCTGAGCGCAAGTACTCCGTGTGGATCGGCGGCTCCATCCTGGCCTCGCTGTCC
ACCTTCCAGCAGATGTGGATCAGCAAGCAGGAGTATGACGAGTCCGGCCCCTCCATCGTCCACCGCAAAT
GCTTC
